>Addgene plasmid #31713 | pRK5F-TACE | addgene full sequence | sequence record 251333 | Addgene NGS Result
TTCGAGCTCGCCCGACATTGATTATTGACTAGTTATTAATAGTAATCAATTACGGGGTCATTAGTTCATA
GCCCATATATGGAGTTCCGCGTTACATAACTTACGGTAAATGGCCCGCCTGGCTGACCGCCCAACGACCC
CCGCCCATTGACGTCAATAATGACGTATGTTCCCATAGTAACGCCAATAGGGACTTTCCATTGACGTCAA
TGGGTGGAGTATTTACGGTAAACTGCCCACTTGGCAGTACATCAAGTGTATCATATGCCAAGTACGCCCC
CTATTGACGTCAATGACGGTAAATGGCCCGCCTGGCATTATGCCCAGTACATGACCTTATGGGACTTTCC
TACTTGGCAGTACATCTACGTATTAGTCATCGCTATTACCATGGTGATGCGGTTTTGGCAGTACATCAAT
GGGCGTGGATAGCGGTTTGACTCACGGGGATTTCCAAGTCTCCACCCCATTGACGTCAATGGGAGTTTGT
TTTGGCACCAAAATCAACGGGACTTTCCAAAATGTCGTAACAACTCCGCCCCATTGACGCAAATGGGCGG
TAGGCGTGTACGGTGGGAGGTCTATATAAGCAGAGCTCGTTTAGTGAACCGTCAGATCGCCTGGAGACGC
CATCCACGCTGTTTTGACCTCCATAGAAGACACCGGGACCGATCCAGCCTCCGCGGCCGGGAACGGTGCA
TTGGAACGCGGATTCCCCGTGCCAAGAGTGACGTAAGTACCGCCTATAGAGTCTATAGGCCCACCCCCTT
GGCTTCGTTAGAACGCGGCTACAATTAATACATAACCTTATGTATCATACACATACGATTTAGGTGACAC
TATAGAATAACATCCACTTTGCCTTTCTCTCCACAGGTGTCCACTCCCAGGTCCAACTGCACCTCGGTTC
TATCGATGAACATGAGGCAGTCTCTCCTATTCCTGACCAGCGTGGTTCCTTTCGTGCTGGCGCCGCGACC
TCCGGATGACCCGGGCTTCGGCCCCCACCAGAGACTCGAGAAGCTTGATTCTTTGCTCTCAGACTACGAT
ATTCTCTCTTTATCTAATATCCAGCAGCATTCGGTAAGAAAAAGAGATCTACAGACTTCAACACATGTAG
AAACACTACTAACTTTTTCAGCTTTGAAAAGGCATTTTAAATTATACCTGACATCAAGTACTGAACGTTT
TTCACAAAATTTCAAGGTCGTGGTGGTGGATGGTAAAAACGAAAGCGAGTACACTGTAAAATGGCAGGAC
TTCTTCACTGGACACGTGGTTGGTGAGCCTGACTCTAGGGTTCTAGCCCACATAAGAGATGATGATGTTA
TAATCAGAATCAACACAGATGGGGCCGAATATAACATAGAGCCACTTTGGAGATTTGTTAATGATACCAA
AGACAAAAGAATGTTAGTTTATAAATCTGAAGATATCAAGAATGTTTCACGTTTGCAGTCTCCAAAAGTG
TGTGGTTATTTAAAAGTGGATAATGAAGAGTTGCTCCCAAAAGGGTTAGTAGACAGAGAACCACCTGAAG
AGCTTGTTCATCGAGTGAAAAGAAGAGCTGACCCAGATCCCATGAAGAACACGTGTAAATTATTGGTGGT
AGCAGATCATCGCTTCTACAGATACATGGGCAGAGGGGAAGAGAGTACAACTACAAATTACTTAATAGAG
CTAATTGACAGAGTTGATGACATCTATCGGAACACTTCATGGGATAATGCAGGTTTTAAAGGCTATGGAA
TACAGATAGAGCAGATTCGCATTCTCAAGTCTCCACAAGAGGTAAAACCTGGTGAAAAGCACTACAACAT
GGCAAAAAGTTACCCAAATGAAGAAAAGGATGCTTGGGATGTGAAGATGTTGCTAGAGCAATTTAGCTTT
GATATAGCTGAGGAAGCATCTAAAGTTTGCTTGGCACACCTTTTCACATACCAAGATTTTGATATGGGAA
CTCTTGGATTAGCTTATGTTGGCTCTCCCAGAGCAAACAGCCATGGAGGTGTTTGTCCAAAGGCTTATTA
TAGCCCAGTTGGGAAGAAAAATATCTATTTGAATAGTGGTCTGACGAGCACAAAGAATTATGGTAAAACC
ATCCTTACAAAGGAAGCTGACCTGGTTACAACTCATGAATTGGGACATAATTTTGGAGCAGAACATGATC
CGGATGGTCTAGCAGAATGTGCCCCGAATGAGGACCAGGGAGGGAAATATGTCATGTATCCCATAGCTGT
GAGTGGCGATCACGAGAACAATAAGATGTTTTCAAACTGCAGTAAACAATCAATCTATAAGACCATTGAA
AGTAAGGCCCAGGAGTGTTTTCAAGAACGCAGCAATAAAGTTTGTGGGAACTCGAGGGTGGATGAAGGAG
AAGAGTGTGATCCTGGCATCATGTATCTGAACAACGACACCTGCTGCAACAGCGACTGCACGTTGAAGGA
AGGTGTCCAGTGCAGTGACAGGAACAGTCCTTGCTGTAAAAACTGTCAGTTTGAGACT
[345 nt withheld, positions 2509-2853]
GTACAGGATGTAATTGAACGATTTTGGGATTTCATTGACCAGCTGAGCATCAATACTTTTGGAAAGTTTT
TAGCAGACAACATCGTTGGGTCTGTCCTGGTTTTCTCCTTGATATTTTGGATTCCTTTCAGCATTCTTGT
CCATTGTGTGGATAAGAAATTGGATAAACAGTATGAATCTCTGTCTCTGTTTCACCCCAGTAACGTCGAA
ATGCTGAGCAGCATGGATTCTGCATCGGTTCGCATTATCAAACCCTTTCCTGCGCCCCAGACTCCAGGCC
GCCTGCAGCCTGCCCCTGTGATCCCTTCGGCGCCAGCAGCTCCAAAACTGGACCACCAGAGAATGGACAC
CATCCAGGAAGACCCCAGCACAGACTCACATATGGACGAGGATGGGTTTGAGAAGGACCCCTTCCCAAAT
AGCAGCACAGCTGCCAAGTCATTTGAGGATCTCACGGACCATCCGGTCACCAGAAGTGAAAAGGCTGCCT
CCTTTAAACTGCAGCGTCAGAATCGTGTTGACAGCAAAGAAACAGAGTGCGTCGACATGGACTACAAGGA
CGACGACGACAAGTGATAAGCTTGGCCGCCATGGCCCAACTTGTTTATTGCAGCTTATAATGGTTACAAA
TAAAGCAATAGCATCACAAATTTCACAAATAAAGCATTTTTTTCACTGCATTCTAGTTGTGGTTTGTCCA
AACTCATCAATGTATCTTATCATGTCTGGATCGGGAATTAATTCGGCGCAGCACCATGGCCTGAAATAAC
CTCTGAAAGAGGAACTTGGTTAGGTACCTTCTGAGGCGGAAAGAACCAGCTGTGGAATGTGTGTCAGTTA
GGGTGTGGAAAGTCCCCAGGCTCCCCAGCAGGCAGAAGTATGCAAAGCATGCATCTCAATTAGTCAGCAA
CCAGGTGTGGAAAGTCCCCAGGCTCCCCAGCAGGCAGAAGTATGCAAAGCATGCATCTCAATTAGTCAGC
AACCATAGTCCCGCCCCTAACTCCGCCCATCCCGCCCCTAACTCCGCCCAGTTCCGCCCATTCTCCGCCC
CATGGCTGACTAATTTTTTTTATTTATGCAGAGGCCGAGGCCGCCTCGGCCTCTGAGCTATTCCAGAAGT
AGTGAGGAGGCTTTTTTGGAGGCCTAGGCTTTTGCAAAAAGCTGTTAACAGCTTGGCACTGGCCGTCGTT
TTACAACGTCGTGACTGGGAAAACCCTGGCGTTACCCAACTTAATCGCCTTGCAGCACATCCCCCTTTCG
CCAGCTGGCGTAATAGCGAAGAGGCCCGCACCGATCGCCCTTCCCAACAGTTGCGCAGCCTGAATGGCGA
ATGGCGCCTGATGCGGTATTTTCTCCTTACGCATCTGTGCGGTATTTCACACCGCATA
[142 nt withheld, positions 4242-4383]
C
[141 nt withheld, positions 4385-4525]
CCTTTGACGTTGGAGTCCACGTTCTTT
[37 nt withheld, positions 4553-4589]
ACCCTATCTCGGGCTATTCTTTTGATTTATAAGGGATTTTGCCGATTTCGGCCTATTGGTTAAAAAATGA
GCTGATTTAACAAAAATTTAACGCGAATTTTAACAAAATATTAACGTTTACAATTTTATGGTGCACTCTC
AGTACAATCTGCTCTGATGCCGCATAGTTAAGCCAGCCCCGACACCCGCCAACACCCGCTGACGCGCCCT
GACGGGCTTGTCTGCTCCCGGCATCCGCTTACAGACAAGCTGTGACCGTCTCCGGGAGCTGCATGTGTCA
GAGGTTTTCACCGTCATCACCGAAACGCGCGAGACGAAAGGGCCTCGTGATACGCCTATTTTTATAGGTT
AATGTCATGATAATAATGGTTTCTTAGACGTCAGGTGGCACTTTTCGGGGAAATGTGCGCGGAACCCCTA
TTTGTTTATTTTTCTAAATACATTCAAATATGTATCCGCTCATGAGACAATAACCCTGATAAATGCTTCA
ATAATATTGAAAAAGGAAGAGTATGAGTATTCAACATTTCCGTGTCGCCCTTATTCCCTTTTTTGCGGCA
TTTTGCCTTCCTGTTTTTGCTCACCCAGAAACGCTGGTGAAAGTAAAAGATGCTGAAGATCAGTTGGGTG
CACGAGTGGGTTACATCGAACTGGATCTCAACAGCGGTAAGATCCTTGAGAGTTTTCGCCCCGAAGAACG
TTTTCCAATGATGAGCACTTTTAAAGTTCTGCTATGTGGCGCGGTATTATCCCGTATTGACGCCGGGCAA
GAGCAACTCGGTCGCCGCATACACTATTCTCAGAATGACTTGGTTGAGTACTCACCAGTCACAGAAAAGC
ATCTTACGGATGGCATGACAGTAAGAGAATTATGCAGTGCTGCCATAACCATGAGTGATAACACTGCGGC
CAACTTACTTCTGACAACGATCGGAGGACCGAAGGAGCTAACCGCTTTTTTGCACAACATGGGGGATCAT
GTAACTCGCCTTGATCGTTGGGAACCGGAGCTGAATGAAGCCATACCAAACGACGAGCGTGACACCACGA
TGCCTGTAGCAATGGCAACAACGTTGCGCAAACTATTAACTGGCGAACTACTTACTCTAGCTTCCCGGCA
ACAATTAATAGACTGGATGGAGGCGGATAAAGTTGCAGGACCACTTCTGCGCTCGGCCCTTCCGGCTGGC
TGGTTTATTGCTGATAAATCTGGAGCCGGTGAGCGTGGGTCTCGCGGTATCATTGCAGCACTGGGGCCAG
ATGGTAAGCCCTCCCGTATCGTAGTTATCTACACGACGGGGAGTCAGGCAACTATGGATGAACGAAATAG
ACAGATCGCTGAGATAGGTGCCTCACTGATTAAGCATTGGTAACTGTCAGACCAAGTTTACTCATATATA
CTTTAGATTGATTTAAAACTTCATTTTTAATTTAAAAGGATCTAGGTGAAGATCCTTTTTGATAATCTCA
TGACCAAAATCCCTTAACGTGAGTTTTCGTTCCACTGAGCGTCAGACCCCGTAGAAAAGATCAAAGGATC
TTCTTGAGATCCTTTTTTTCTGCGCGTAATCTGCTGCTTGCAAACAAAAAAACCACCGCTACCAGCGGTG
GTTTGTTTGCCGGATCAAGAGCTACCAACTCTTTTTCCGAAGGTAACTGGCTTCAGCAGAGCGCAGATAC
CAAATACTGTTCTTCTAGTGTAGCCGTAGTTAGGCCACCACTTCAAGAACTCTGTAGCACCGCCTACATA
CCTCGCTCTGCTAATCCTGTTACCAGTGGCTGCTGCCAGTGGCGATAAGTCGTGTCTTACCGGGTTGGAC
TCAAGACGATAGTTACCGGATAAGGCGCAGCGGTCGGGCTGAACGGGGGGTTCGTGCACACAGCCCAGCT
TGGAGCGAACGACCTACACCGAACTGAGATACCTACAGCGTGAGCTATGAGAAAGCGCCACGCTTCCCGA
AGGGAGAAAGGCGGACAGGTATCCGGTAAGCGGCAGGGTCGGAACAGGAGAGCGCACGAGGGAGCTTCCA
GGGGGAAACGCCTGGTATCTTTATAGTCCTGTCGGGTTTCGCCACCTCTGACTTGAGCGTCGATTTTTGT
GATGCTCGTCAGGGGGGCGGAGCCTATGGAAAAACGCCAGCAACGCGGCCTTTTTACGGTTCCTGGCCTT
TTGCTGGCCTTTTGCTCACATGTTCTTTCCTGCGTTATCCCCTGATTCTGTGGATAACCGTATTACCGCC
TTTGAGTGAGCTGATACCGCTCGCCGCAGCCGAACGACCGAGCGCAGCGAGTCAGTGAGCGAGGAAGCGG
AAGAGCGCCCAATACGCAAACCGCCTCTCCCCGCGCGTTGGCCGATTCATTAATGCAGCTGGCACGACAG
GTTTCCCGACTGGAAAGCGGGCAGTGAGCGCAACGCAATTAATGTGAGTTAGCTCACTCATTAGGCACCC
CAGGCTTTACACTTTATGCTTCCGGCTCGTATGTTGTGTGGAATTGTGAGCGGATAACAATTTCACACAG
GAAACAGCTATGACATGATTACGAATTAA
Features (pLannotate 1.2.2; 21 found; start..end, strand, type, name):
     14..393     +  enhancer       CMV enhancer: human cytomegalovirus immediate early enhancer
    394..597     +  promoter       CMV promoter: human cytomegalovirus (CMV) immediate early promoter
    733..776     +  intron         CMV intron (fragment): modified intron A from human cytomegalovirus
    828..846     +  promoter       SP6 promoter: promoter for bacteriophage SP6 RNA polymerase
    850..887     +  CDS            IgH signal sequence (fragment): signal sequence from the mouse immunoglobulin heavy chain variable region
    922..3393    +  CDS            ADAM17 (sequence partly withheld): ADA17_HUMAN - Also known as CSVP, TACE. Experimental evidence at protein level: Swiss-Prot protein existence level 1. Cleaves the membrane-bound precursor of TNF-alpha to its mature soluble form (PubMed:9034191). Responsible for the proteolytical release of soluble JAM3 from endothelial cells surface (PubMed:20592283). Responsible for the proteolytic release of several other cell-surface proteins, including p75 TNF-receptor, interleukin 1 receptor type II, p55 TNF-receptor, transforming growth factor-alpha, L-selectin, growth hormone receptor, MUC1 and the amyloid precursor protein (PubMed:124
   3406..3426    +  CDS            FLAG (fragment): FLAG® epitope tag, followed by an enterokinase cleavage site
   3451..3585    +  polyA_signal   SV40 poly(A) signal: SV40 polyadenylation signal
   3654..4011    +  promoter       SV40 promoter: SV40 enhancer and early promoter
   4030..4184    +  CDS            lacZα (fragment): LacZα fragment of β-galactosidase; lacZ fragment
   4190..4241    -  misc_feature   bom (fragment): basis of mobility region from pBR322
   4260..4640    +  rep_origin     M13 ori (sequence partly withheld): M13 bacteriophage origin of replication; arrow indicates direction of (+) strand synthesis
   4716..4765    -  misc_feature   bom (fragment): basis of mobility region from pBR322
   4867..4902    -  CDS            rop (fragment): Rop protein, which maintains plasmids at low copy number; rop
   4997..5101    +  promoter       AmpR promoter: bla
   5102..5962    +  CDS            AmpR: β-lactamase; bla; confers resistance to ampicillin, carbenicillin, and related antibiotics
   6133..6721    +  rep_origin     ori: high-copy-number ColE1/pMB1/pBR322/pUC origin of replication
   6904..6996    +  CDS            lacI (fragment): lac repressor; lacI; The lac repressor binds to the lac operator to inhibit transcription in E. coli. This inhibition can be relieved by adding lactose or isopropyl-β-D-thiogalactopyranoside (IPTG).
   7009..7030    +  protein_bind   CAP binding site: CAP binding activates transcription in the presence of cAMP. E. coli catabolite activator protein
   7045..7075    +  promoter       lac promoter: promoter for the E. coli lac operon
   7083..7099    +  protein_bind   lac operator: The lac repressor binds to the lac operator to inhibit transcription in E. coli. This inhibition can be relieved by adding lactose or isopropyl-β-D-thiogalactopyranoside (IPTG). lac repressor encoded by lacI
