[The description below was written by a language model from this plasmid's Addgene catalogue record and pLannotate feature annotations shown in this document.]
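Description:
pRK5F-TACE is a mammalian expression plasmid built on the pRK5 backbone that carries human TACE (ADAM17), the membrane-anchored metalloprotease best known for cleaving the TNF-alpha precursor and releasing the ectodomains of many other cell-surface proteins. The sequenced record is 7,138 nt. In bacteria the plasmid replicates from a high-copy ColE1/pUC-type origin and is selected with ampicillin through the bla gene under its own promoter. An M13 phage origin is also annotated, which in principle allows single-stranded DNA production. Short fragments of lacZα, lacI, rop and bom, together with a lac promoter/operator, appear to be backbone remnants rather than functional parts of the payload.

The expression cassette is driven by the human CMV immediate-early enhancer and promoter, followed by a fragment of CMV intron A and an SP6 phage promoter that serves as a sequencing primer site and could support in vitro transcription. A short match to a mouse immunoglobulin heavy-chain signal sequence is annotated in the leader just upstream of the insert, separated from it by a gap. The record does not indicate that it is part of the expressed protein. The ADAM17 coding sequence is followed by a C-terminal FLAG epitope, allowing detection or immunoprecipitation of the protease with anti-FLAG antibodies, and the transcript ends at an SV40 polyadenylation signal. An SV40 enhancer/early promoter region lies downstream, but no mammalian selection marker is annotated, so the plasmid is suited mainly to transient transfection. The associated publication concerns TACE-mediated ectodomain shedding of the type I TGF-beta receptor and its effect on TGF-beta signalling, consistent with use for overexpressing tagged TACE in cultured mammalian cells.
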