Addgene plasmid #31713: pRK5F-TACE
Purpose: Mammalian expression of human TACE (ADAM17)
Depositing lab: Rik Derynck. Depositing organization: University of California, San Francisco (UCSF). Publication: TACE-mediated ectodomain shedding of the type I TGF-beta receptor downregulates TGF-beta signaling. Liu C, Xu P, Lamouille S, Xu J, Derynck R. Mol Cell. 2009 Jul 10. 35(1):26-36. 10.1016/j.molcel.2009.06.018 PubMed 19595713.
Backbone
  Vector backbone: pRK5
  Backbone size w/o insert (bp): 4716
  Vector type: Mammalian Expression
Growth in bacteria
  Bacterial resistance: Ampicillin, 100 μg/mL
  Growth temperature: 37°C
  Growth strain: DH5alpha
  Copy number: High Copy
Gene/Insert
  Gene/Insert name: TACE
  Species: H. sapiens (human)
  Entrez Gene: ADAM17 (a.k.a. ADAM18, CD156B, CSVP, NISBD, NISBD1, TACE)
  Tag / fusion protein: FLAG (C terminal on insert)
  Cloning method: Restriction Enzyme
  Sequencing primers: 5′ SP6; 3′ SV40pA-R
Terms and licenses: Academic/Nonprofit Terms; Industry Terms
How to cite: pRK5F-TACE was a gift from Rik Derynck (Addgene plasmid # 31713 ; http://n2t.net/addgene:31713 ; RRID:Addgene_31713)
