>Addgene plasmid #31713 | pRK5F-TACE | addgene partial sequence | sequence record 37511 | SV40pA-R 5'-GAAATTTGTGATGCTATTGC-3'
AGCTCATAACAGTTGGGCCATGGCGGCCAAGCTTATCACTTGTCGTCGTCGTCCTTGTAGTCCATGTCGA
CGCACTCTGTTTCTTTGCTGTCAACACGATTCTGACGCTGCAGTTTAAAGGAGGCAGCCTTTTCACTTCT
GGTGACCGGATGGTCCGTGAGATCCTCAAATGACTTGGCAGCTGTGCTGCTATTTGGGAAGGGGTCCTTC
TCAAACCCATCCTCGTCCATATGTGAGTCTGTGCTGGGGTCTTCCTGGATGGTGTCCATTCTCTGGTGGT
CCAGTTTTGGAGCTGCTGGCGCCGAAGGGATCACAGGGGCAGGCTGCAGGCGGCCTGGAGTCTGGGGCGC
AGGAAAGGGTTTGATAATGCGAACCGATGCAGAATCCATGCTGCTCAGCATTTCGACGTTACTGGGGTGA
AACAGAGACAGAGATTCATACTGTTTATCCAATTTCTTATCCACACAATGGACAAGAATGCTGAAAGGAA
TCCAAAATATCAAGGAGAAAACCAGGACAGACCCAACGATGTTGTCTGCTAAAAACTTTCCAAAAGTATT
GATGCTCAGCTGGTCAATGAAATCCCAAAATCGTTCAATTACATCCTGTAC
[292 nt withheld, positions 612-903]
AGA
